Addgene plasmid #157898: pLG020 (AVAST type 4)
Purpose: Expresses the AVAST type 4 defense system
Depositing lab: Feng Zhang. Depositing organization: Broad Institute. Publication: Diverse enzymatic activities mediate antiviral immunity in prokaryotes. Gao L, Altae-Tran H, Bohning F, Makarova KS, Segel M, Schmid-Burgk JL, Koob J, Wolf YI, Koonin EV, Zhang F. Science. 2020 Aug 28;369(6507):1077-1084. doi: 10.1126/science.aba0372. PubMed 32855333.
Backbone
  Vector backbone: pACYC184
  Vector type: Bacterial Expression
Growth in bacteria
  Bacterial resistance: Chloramphenicol, 25 μg/mL
  Growth temperature: 37°C
  Growth strain: NEB Stable
  Copy number: Low Copy
Gene/Insert
  Gene/Insert name: AVAST type 4 (STAND ATPase with Mrr-like N-terminal domain)
  Species: Escherichia coli NCTC11132
  Insert size (bp): 4964
Terms and licenses: Academic/Nonprofit Terms; Industry Terms: Not Available to Industry
How to cite: pLG020 (AVAST type 4) was a gift from Feng Zhang (Addgene plasmid # 157898 ; http://n2t.net/addgene:157898 ; RRID:Addgene_157898)
