[The description below was written by a language model from this plasmid's Addgene catalogue record and pLannotate feature annotations shown in this document.]
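Description:
pLG020 (AVAST type 4) is a low-copy bacterial expression plasmid built on the pACYC184 backbone and carrying an antiviral defense system cloned from Escherichia coli NCTC11132. It replicates from the p15A origin, which is compatible with ColE1-type plasmids and so allows co-maintenance with a second vector. It is selected with chloramphenicol through the cat gene, driven by its own promoter. The sequenced record is 7,298 nt. Only a short remnant of the pACYC184 tetracycline resistance gene is annotated, consistent with that marker having been disrupted or largely replaced, so it should not be considered functional. Small fragments annotated as IS1 and an RSF origin are also present; these are probably just backbone-derived sequence, and nothing suggests they are functional.

The payload is a roughly 5 kb insert encoding the AVAST type 4 system, described as a STAND-family ATPase with an Mrr-like N-terminal domain, which suggests a nuclease-type effector module fused to a nucleotide-binding sensor or switch. The automated annotation does not label this gene. It leaves an unannotated stretch of about 5 kb between a CAP binding site and a T7 terminator, which matches the stated insert size and presumably holds the defense locus. The record does not state which promoter drives expression, and no promoter is annotated for the insert, so it is unclear whether transcription depends on native upstream sequence or on a vector element.

The plasmid's stated purpose is to express AVAST type 4 in a bacterial host. It comes from a study of enzymatic activities that mediate antiviral immunity in prokaryotes.
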