Features (pLannotate 1.2.2; 8 found; start..end, strand, type, name):
      1..546     -  rep_origin     p15A ori: Plasmids containing the medium-copy-number p15A origin of replication can be propagated in E. coli cells that contain a second plasmid with the ColE1 origin.
    658..722     -  CDS            TcR (fragment): tetracycline efflux protein; tet; confers resistance to tetracycline
    737..758     -  protein_bind   CAP binding site: CAP binding activates transcription in the presence of cAMP. E. coli catabolite activator protein
   5744..5791    +  terminator     T7 terminator: transcription terminator for bacteriophage T7 RNA polymerase
   6014..6670    -  CDS            cat: CAT_ECOLX - Experimental evidence at protein level: Swiss-Prot protein existence level 1. This enzyme is an effector of chloramphenicol resistance in bacteria. From Escherichia coli. This protein is used as a marker in many commonly used cloning vectors, such as pACYC184.
   6671..6773    -  promoter       cat promoter: promoter of the E. coli cat gene encoding chloramphenicol acetyltransferase
   6894..7037    +  mobile_element IS1 (fragment): prokaryotic transposable element IS1
   7156..7211    -  rep_origin     RSF ori (fragment): Plasmids containing the RSF 1030 origin of replication can be propagated in E. coli cells that contain additional plasmids with compatible origins.
>Addgene plasmid #157898 | pLG020 (AVAST type 4) | addgene full sequence | sequence record 319749 | Addgene NGS Result
TTTCCATAGGCTCCGCCCCCCTGACAAGCATCACGAAATCTGACGCTCAAATCAGTGGTGGCGAAACCCG
ACAGGACTATAAAGATACCAGGCGTTTCCCCCTGGCGGCTCCCTCGTGCGCTCTCCTGTTCCTGCCTTTC
GGTTTACCGGTGTCATTCCGCTGTTATGGCCGCGTTTGTCTCATTCCACGCCTGACACTCAGTTCCGGGT
AGGCAGTTCGCTCCAAGCTGGACTGTATGCACGAACCCCCCGTTCAGTCCGACCGCTGCGCCTTATCCGG
TAACTATCGTCTTGAGTCCAACCCGGAAAGACATGCAAAAGCACCACTGGCAGCAGCCACTGGTAATTGA
TTTAGAGGAGTTAGTCTTGAAGTCATGCGCCGGTTAAGGCTAAACTGAAAGGACAAGTTTTGGTGACTGC
GCTCCTCCAAGCCAGTTACCTCGGTTCAAAGAGTTGGTAGCTCAGAGAACCTTCGAAAAACCGCCCTGCA
AGGCGGTTTTTTCGTTTTCAGAGCAAGAGATTACGCGCAGACCAAAACGATCTCAAGAAGATCATCTTAT
TAATCAGATAAAATATTTCTAGATTTCAGTGCAATTTATCTCTTCAAATGTAGCACCTGAAGTCAGCCCC
ATACGATATAAGTTGTAATTCTCATGTTAGTCATGCCCCGCGCCCACCGGAAGGAGCTGACTGGGTTGAA
GGCTCTCAAGGGCATCGGTCGAGATCCCGGTGCCTAATGAGTGAGCTAACTTACATTAATTGCGTTGCGC
AGCGCAGCTGACAAAGATTGACCGTGAGCGCTCTGATGGAGAAAGACGATAGTTGCTGAGTACGATATCG
AGGGTACATTTCTCTGTGTAGGGGTAGTTATTTACAAAAAAATAGGAGAATAATTAAATGGTCAAACCAA
ACTGGGATAACTTTAAAGCTAAATTTAGTGAGAATCCTCAAGGTAATTTTGAGTGGTTTTGCTACTTGTT
GTTCTGTCAAGAATTCAAAATGCCCGCAGGTATATTTAGATATAAGAATCAATCTGGTATCGAAACTAAT
CCAATAACCAAAGATAATGAAATTATCGGTTGGCAATCTAAATTCTATGACACAAAATTGTCGGATAACA
AAGCTGATCTTATAGAAATGATTGAGAAAAGCAAAAAGGCTTATCCAGGATTAAGTAAAATCATTTTCTA
TACTAATCAAGAGTGGGGGCAGGGGAGAAAGTCCCATGAACCTGAAGGCGATAAGAACGCTGATAATTAT
TTGGAAACTGTCGGAAATAGTAACGATCCCAAAATAAAAATTGAAGTTGATCAGAAAGCATATGAGTCGG
GTATCGAAATAGTATGGAGAGTTGCTAGTTTTTTTGAATCACCGTTTGTAATAGTTGAGAATGAAAAGAT
TGCTAAACATTTCTTCTCCCTTAATGAAAGCATCTTTGATTTATTAGAAGAAAAGCGCAAGCACACAGAA
AATGTTTTATATGAAATTCAAACCAATATAGAGTTCAAAGACAGAAGTATTGAAATTGACAGACGACATT
GCATAGAACTTCTACATGAGAATCTAGTTCAGAAAAAAATTGTCATCGTCAGCGGAGAAGGTGGGGTTGG
AAAAACAGCAGTTATCAAAAAAATTTATGAAGCAGAAAAACAATACACTCCTTTCTATGTCTTTAAGGCT
AGCGAGTTTAAAAAGGACAGCATTAATGAGTTATTCGGTGCGCATGGCTTAGACGATTTCTCTAATGCTC
ATCAAGACGAATTACGTAAAGTCATAGTCGTAGATTCTGCTGAAAAGCTTTTAGAACTGACCAATATCGA
TCCTTTTAAAGAATTCCTGACTGTTTTAATAAAGGATAAATGGCAGGTTGTTTTCACAACCCGTAACAAT
TACTTGGCAGATCTGAACTATGCTTTCATAGATATTTATAAGATAACTCCTGGAAACTTAGTAATAAAGA
ACCTTGAACGCGGCGAGCTAATAGAGTTATCTGATAACAATGGATTTAGCCTTCCTCAAGATGTTCGATT
ATTAGAACTAATCAAAAATCCATTTTATCTAAGTGAATATTTGAGGTTCTATACCGGTGAAAGCATCGAT
TATGTGAGCTTCAAAGAAAAGCTATGGAATAAGATTATCGTCAAAAATAAACCTTCTCGGGAGCAGTGTT
TCTTAGCGACTGCTTTTCAGCGGGCTAGTGAGGGCCAATTTTTTGTCTCCCCGGCATGTGATACTGGAAT
TTTAGATGAGTTAGTTAAAGACGGAATTGTCGGCTATGAAGCTGCTGGTTACTTCATTACACATGATATA
TACGAGGAATGGGCATTAGAAAAGAAAATTTCTGTCGATTATATCCGTAAAGCGAACAATAACGAGTTCT
TCGAAAAAATAGGAGAATCACTTCCTGTTCGCCGTAGTTTTCGGAATTGGATATCTGAACGATTGCTTTT
AGATGACCAGTCCATAAAGCCTTTTATCGCAGAAATAGTCTGTGGAGAAGGAATATCAAATTTTTGGAAA
GACGAGTTATGGGTAGCTGTCCTTCTTTCCGACAATTCAAGCATATTTTTTAATTACTTTAAAAGATATT
TACTTAGTAGTGACCAGAATCTATTAAAAAGACTTACTTTCTTATTGAGGCTTGCTTGCAAGGACGTTGA
TTACGATCTGCTTAAACAGTTAGGTGTAAGTAATTCAGATCTGCTTTCCATTAAATATGTTCTTACTAAG
CCTAAGGGAACTGGTTGGCAGAGTGTGATCCAATTTATCTATGAAAATTTAGATGAAATAGGGATCAGAA
ATATTAATTTTATACTTCCTGTGATTCAGGAGTGGAATCAAAGAAACAAAGTGGGTGAAACGACTCGATT
ATCTAGTTTGATAGCTCTAAAATATTATCAATGGACTATAGATGAGGATGTCTATTTATCCGGAAGGGAT
AATGAGAAAAATATTCTGCATACGATTCTTCATGGGGCGGCCATGATTAAACCTGAAATGGAAGAGGTTT
TAGTTAAGGTTCTTAAAAATAGGTGGAAAGAGCATGGTACCCCATATTTCGACCTTATGACCTTAATCCT
TACTGACTTAGATTCATATCCGGTTTGGGCATCTCTCCCGGAATATGTTCTACAATTGGCAGATCTGTTC
TGGTATCGGCCACTTAAAGAAACAGGCGAACGTTATCACAGTATGGATATTGAAGATGAGTTCGGTCTAT
TTAGGTCTCATCACGACTATTATCCAGAAAGTCCATATCAGACTCCTATATATTGGTTACTACAATCACA
GTTCAAAAAAACAATAGACTTTATTCTTGATTTTACGAACAAGACAACGATATGTTTTGCCCACTCCCAT
TTTGCTAAAAACGAAATTGAAGAAGTAGATGTCTTTATTGAAGAAGGAAAGTTTATAAAGCAATATATAT
GCAATCGTCTGTGGTGCTCATACCGAGGAACACAGGTCTCTACCTACTTACTTTCATCAATTCATATGGC
ATTGGAAAAGTTTTTTCTTGAGAATTTTAAAAATGCAGACTCGAAAGTGTTGGAAAGTTGGCTTCTTTTC
TTGTTAAGAAATACCAAGTCAGCTTCTATTTCTGCAGTAGTTACGAGTATTGTACTTGCATTCCCTGAGA
AGACATTCAATGTAGCTAAAGTACTATTCCAAACAAAGGACTTCTTCCGTTTTGATATGAATCGAATGGT
TCTAGACAGAACACATAAAAGTTCATTAATCTCCCTCAGGGATGGCTTTGGCGGTACAGATTACAGAAAC
TCTTTGCACGAAGAAGATAGAATTAAAGCTTGCGATGATGTGCATAGAAATACTTATCTTGAAAATCTTG
CCTTGCATTATCAAATTTTCAGGAGTGAAAATGTAACGGAGAAAGATGCCATTGAAAGGCAACAAGTGCT
CTGGGATATTTTCGACAAATACTATAATCAGCTTCCAGATGAAGCTCAAGAAACTGAAGCCGATAAGACG
TGGAGGCTCTGCTTGGCAAGAATGGATCGGCGAAAGATGAAAATAACTACCAAGGAGAAAGATGAAGGGA
TTGAGATATCATTCAATCCTGAGATTGACCCTAAACTAAAGCAATATAGTGAGGAAGCAATAAAGAAAAA
CTCCGAGCATATGAAGTATGTAACGCTGAAACTATGGGCAAGCTATAAAAGAGAAAAGGATGAACGTTAT
AAGAATTATGGAATGTATGAGGACAATCCGCAAATTGCTTTACAAGAGACCAAAGAAATAATAAAAAAGC
TTAATGAGGAAGGGGGTGAAGATTTCAGACTATTAAATGGTAATATACCAGCAGACGTTTGTTCTGTATT
ACTGTTAGATTATTTTAATCAGTTGAATAATGAAGAGAGAGAATACTGTAAAGATATTGTTCTAGCGTAT
TCTAAACTTCCGTTGAAGGAAGGCTATAATTATCAGGTACAAGATGGAACAACCTCGGCAATTTCAGCCT
TACCCGTGATTTATCATAATTATCCAATGGAAAGGGAGACTATAAAAACAATATTACTTTTGACACTGTT
TAATGACCACTCTATTGGAATGGCAGGTGGGCGCTACTCAGTATTTCCTAGTATGGTGATTCATAAATTA
TGGCTAGACTATTTTGATGATATGCAGTCCCTATTGTTTGGTTTTTTGATTTTAAAGCCAAAATATGTAA
TCCTTTCAAGAAAAATCATTCATGAAAGTTATCGTCAAGTAGACTATGACATTAAAAAAATAAATATTAA
TAAGGTGTTTTTAAATAACTATAAGCATTGCATATCAAATGTCATCGATAATAAAATATCTATAGATGAT
TTGGGAAGTATGGATAAAGTTGATCTACATATTTTGAACACAGCTTTCCAATTAATTCCAGTTGATACTG
TTAATATTGAACATAAGAAATTGGTTTCCTTAATTGTTAAAAGATTTTCTACAAGCCTATTGTCAAGTGT
TCGAGAAGATAGAGTTGATTACGCTCTTCGGCAGTCTTTCTTGGAAAGATTTGCCTACTTTACGCTTCAT
GCGCCCGTGAGCGATATTCCCGATTATATAAAACCTTTTCTTGATGGTTTCAACGGTTCAGAGCCTATTT
CAGAGTTATTTAAAAAATTTATTCTCGTCGAAGATAGATTAAATACTTACGCCAAATTTTGGAAGGTTTG
GGATTTGTTTTTTGATAAAGTGGTTACTTTGTGCAAGGATGGAGATAGGTATTGGTATGTAGATAAAATT
ATAAAAAGTTACCTTTTTGCTGAATCTCCATGGAAAGAAAACTCTAATGGTTGGCACACATTTAAAGATA
GCAATAGTCAATTCTTTTGCGATGTATCTAGGACTATGGGCCATTGCCCTTCAACTTTATATTCTCTTGC
CAAATCTTTGAATAACATTGCCAGTTGCTATCTTAATCAAGGTATAACTTGGCTTTCAGAAATATTGTCG
GTTAATAAAAAGCTATGGGAAAAGAAATTGGAAAATGATACTGTTTATTATTTGGAATGTTTGGTTAGGC
GGTATATTAACAATGAGCGTGAGCGAATTAGACGAACCAAACAGTTGAAACAAGAGGTCTTAGTAATATT
GGATTTTTTGGTAGAGAAAGGATCGGTTGTTGGTTATATGTCACGGGAAAATATTCTGTGATGTAGTTGA
AAATAATAATTTTAATGAGAGCTTTTCCAATTTAGGCTCCAGGGATTGGAGCCTTTTTATTATCGCGCAA
TAACTAGCATAACCCCTTGGGGCCTCTAAACGGGTCTTGAGGGGTTTTTTGCTGAAACCTCAGGCATTTG
AGAAGCACACGGTCACACTGCTTCCGGTAGTCAATAAACCGGTAAACCAGCAATAGACATAAGCGGCTAT
TTAACGACCCTGCCCTGAACCGACGACCGGGTCGAATTTGCTTTCGAATTTCTGCCATTCATCCGCTTAT
TATCACTTATTCAGGCGTAGCACCAGGCGTTTAAGGGCACCAATAACTGCCTTAAAAAAATTACGCCCCG
CCCTGCCACTCATCGCAATACTGTTGTAATTCATTTAACATTCTGCCGACATGGAAGCCATCACAGACGG
CATGATGAACCTGAATCGCCAGCGGCATCAGCACCTTGTCGCCTTGCGTATAATATTTGCCCATAGTGAA
AACGGGGGCGAAGAAGTTGTCCATATTGGCCACGTTTAAATCAAAACTGGTGAAACTCACCCAGGGATTG
GCTGAGACGAAAAACATATTCTCAATAAACCCTTTAGGGAAATAGGCCAGGTTTTCACCGTAACACGCCA
CATCTTGCGAATATATGTGTAGAAACTGCCGGAAATCGTCGTGGTATTCACTCCAGAGCGATGAAAACGT
TTCAGTTTGCTCATGGAAAACGGTGTAACAAGGGTGAACACTATCCCATATCACCAGCTCACCGTCTTTC
ATCGCCATACGGAACTCTGGATGAGCATTCATCAGGCGGGCAAGAATGTGAATAAAGGCCGGATAAAACT
TGTGCTTATTTTTCTTTACGGTCTTTAAAAAGGCCGTAATATCCAGCTGAACGGTCTGGTTATAGGTACA
TTGAGCAACTGACTGAAATGCCTCAAAATGTTCTTTACGATGCCATTGGGATATATCAACGGTGGTATAT
CCAGTGATTTTTTTCTCCATTTTAGCTTCCTTAGCTCCTGAAAATCTCGATAACTCAAAAAATACGCCCG
GTAGTGATCTTATTTCATTATGGTGAAAGTTGGAACCTCTTACGTGCCGATCAACGTCTCATTTTCGCCA
AAAGTTGGCCCAGGGCTTCCCGGTATCAACAGGGACACCAGGATTTATTTATTCTGCGAAGTGATCTTCC
GTCACAGGTATTTATTCGGCGCAAAGTGCGTCGGGTGATGCTGCCAACTTACTGATTTAGTGTATGATGG
TGTTTTTGAGGTGCTCCAGTGGCTTCTGTTTCTATCAGCTGTCCCTCCTGTTCAGCTACTGACGGGGTGG
TGCGTAACGGCAAAAGCACCGCCGGACATCAGCGCTAGCGGAGTGTATACTGGCTTACTATGTTGGCACT
GATGAGGGTGTCAGTGAAGTGCTTCATGTGGCAGGAGAAAAAAGGCTGCACCGGTGCGTCAGCAGAATAT
GTGATACAGGATATATTCCGCTTCCTCGCTCACTGACTCGCTACGCTCGGTCGTTCGACTGCGGCGAGCG
GAAATGGCTTACGAACGGGGCGGAGATTTCCTGGAAGATGCCAGGAAGATACTTAACAGGGAAGTGAGAG
GGCCGCGGCAAAGCCGTT
